>Addgene plasmid #23258 | pIRESpuro-Flag-Pol b(K72A) | addgene partial sequence | sequence record 29119 | 23258 with T7
AAGTTTGTACAAAAAAGCAGGCTCCGCGGCCGCCCCCTTCACCATGGACTACAAAGACGATGACGATAAA
GGCATGAGCAAACGGAAGGCGCCGCAGGAGACTCTCAACGGGGGAATCACCGACATGCTCACAGAACTCG
CAAACTTTGAGAAGAACGTGAGCCAAGCTATCCACAAGTACAATGCTTACAGAAAAGCAGCATCTGTTAT
AGCAAAATACCCACACAAAATAAAGAGTGGAGCTGAAGCTAAGAAATTGCCTGGAGTAGGAACAAAAATT
GCTGAAGCGATTGATGAGTTTTTAGCAACTGGAAAATTACGTAAACTGGAAAAGATTCGGCAGGATGATA
CGAGTTCATCCATCAATTTCCTGACTCGAGTTAGTGGCATTGGTCCATCTGCTGCAAGGAAGTTTGTAGA
TGAAGGAATTAAAACACTAGAAGATCTCAGAAAAAATGAAGATAAATTGAACCATCATCAGCGAATTGGG
CTGAAATATTTTGGGGACTTTGAAAAAAGAATTCCTCGTGAAGAGATGTTACAAATGCAAGATATTGTAC
TAAATGAAGTTAAAAAAGTGGANTCTGAATACATTGCTACAGTCTGTGGCAGTTTCAGAAGAGGTGCAGA
GTCCAGTGGTGACATGGNTGTTCTCCTGACCCATCCCAGCTTCACTTCANANCAACCAAACAGCCAAACT
GNT
