[The description below was written by a language model from this plasmid's Addgene catalogue record.]
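Description:
pIRESpuro-Flag-Pol b(K72A) is a mammalian expression plasmid built on pIRESpuroGWB, a commercial pIRESpuro-type vector of about 7.1 kb that was modified by the depositing laboratory. It is propagated in E. coli as a high-copy plasmid under ampicillin selection, and transfected mammalian cells are selected with puromycin. As the backbone name indicates, this vector family uses a bicistronic design. The gene of interest and the puromycin resistance gene are transcribed as a single mRNA, with an internal ribosome entry site (IRES) driving translation of the downstream marker. Because drug resistance depends on the same transcript that encodes the insert, puromycin selection enriches for cells that actually express the protein of interest, which is convenient for deriving stable cell lines. The record does not name the promoter driving this transcript, and no feature table is available to confirm the individual backbone elements.

The insert, recorded as about 1.26 kb, is human DNA polymerase beta (POLB) carrying a K72A substitution and an N-terminal Flag epitope tag for detection or immunoprecipitation; it was introduced by restriction enzyme cloning. Polymerase beta is the main gap-filling polymerase of base excision repair. Lysine 72 is generally known as the key nucleophilic residue of its 5′-deoxyribose phosphate (dRP) lyase activity, so the K72A mutant is commonly used as a lyase-deficient form of the enzyme, although the record does not state the functional consequence of the mutation. The associated publication concerns base excision repair-dependent cell death following DNA damage, which is consistent with using this construct to express the mutant polymerase in mammalian cells and compare its effects with those of the wild-type enzyme.
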