Addgene plasmid #23258: pIRESpuro-Flag-Pol b(K72A)
Depositing lab: Robert Sobol. Depositing organization: University of Pittsburgh (University, School of Medicine, and Cancer Institute). Publication: Bioenergetic metabolites regulate base excision repair-dependent cell death in response to DNA damage. Tang JB, Goellner EM, Wang XH, Trivedi RN, St Croix CM, Jelezcova E, Svilar D, Brown AR, Sobol RW. Mol Cancer Res. 2010 Jan;8(1):67-79. doi: 10.1158/1541-7786.MCR-09-0411. Epub 2010 Jan 12. PubMed 20068071.
Backbone
  Vector backbone: pIRESpuroGWB
  Backbone manufacturer: Clontech, modifed by Sobol Lab
  Backbone size w/o insert (bp): 7100
  Vector type: Mammalian Expression
  Selectable markers: Puromycin
Growth in bacteria
  Bacterial resistance: Ampicillin, 100 μg/mL
  Growth temperature: 37°C
  Growth strain: DH5alpha
  Copy number: High Copy
Gene/Insert
  Gene/Insert name: DNA polymerase beta (K72A) (alt name: POLB (K72A))
  Species: H. sapiens (human)
  Insert size (bp): 1263
  Mutation: K72A
  Entrez Gene: POLB
  Tag / fusion protein: Flag (N terminal on insert)
  Cloning method: Restriction Enzyme
  Sequencing primers: 5′ N/A
Terms and licenses: Academic/Nonprofit Terms; Industry Terms: Not Available to Industry
How to cite: pIRESpuro-Flag-Pol b(K72A) was a gift from Robert Sobol (Addgene plasmid # 23258 ; http://n2t.net/addgene:23258 ; RRID:Addgene_23258)
